Addgene plasmid #102678: pMIG-Flag-RIPK1-D324A
Purpose: retroviral expression plasmid for RIPK1-D324A
Depositing lab: Hasam Habelhah. Depositing organization: University of Iowa. Publication: RIP1 Cleavage in the Kinase Domain Regulates TRAIL-Induced NF-kappaB Activation and Lymphoma Survival. Zhang L, Blackwell K, Workman LM, Chen S, Pope MR, Janz S, Habelhah H. Mol Cell Biol. 2015 Oct;35(19):3324-38. doi: 10.1128/MCB.00692-15. Epub 2015 Jul 20. PubMed 26195820.
Backbone
  Vector backbone: pMIG-w
  Backbone size w/o insert (bp): 7166
  Total vector size (bp): 9211
  Vector type: Mammalian Expression, Retroviral
Growth in bacteria
  Bacterial resistance: Ampicillin, 100 μg/mL
  Growth temperature: 37°C
  Growth strain: NEB Stable
  Copy number: Unknown
Gene/Insert
  Gene/Insert name: RIPK1
  Species: H. sapiens (human)
  Insert size (bp): 2045
  Mutation: CHANGE Glutamate 324 to Alanine
  GenBank ID: NM_003804
  Entrez Gene: RIPK1 (a.k.a. AIEFL, IMD57, RIP, RIP-1, RIP1)
  Promoter: unknown
  Tag / fusion protein: Flag (N terminal on insert); IRES-GFP (C terminal on backbone)
  Cloning method: Restriction Enzyme; 5′ cloning site Bgl II (unknown if destroyed); 3′ cloning site Mfe I/Ecor I (unknown if destroyed)
  Sequencing primers: 5′ pLXSN_5
Terms and licenses: Academic/Nonprofit Terms; Industry Terms: Not Available to Industry
Depositor comments: The RIPK1 insert has a K87Q polymorphism which has no effect on protein activity.
How to cite: pMIG-Flag-RIPK1-D324A was a gift from Hasam Habelhah (Addgene plasmid # 102678 ; http://n2t.net/addgene:102678 ; RRID:Addgene_102678)
