[The description below was written by a language model from this plasmid's Addgene catalogue record and pLannotate feature annotations shown in this document.]
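Description:
pMIG-Flag-RIPK1-D324A is a gammaretroviral expression plasmid built on the pMIG-w backbone (an MSCV-type IRES-GFP vector carrying a WPRE) for delivering a mutant human RIPK1 into mammalian cells. It is propagated in E. coli through a high-copy ColE1/pUC-type origin with ampicillin selection (AmpR and its bla promoter). The bacterial backbone also carries lac promoter/operator elements and short remnants of other genes (TcR, lacZα, rop, bom, lacI) that appear to be non-functional leftovers. The catalogue lists a total size of 9,211 bp, while the annotated sequencing record is 9,164 nt.

The viral cassette, annotated on the reverse strand, runs from the murine embryonic stem cell virus 5' LTR through the Ψ packaging signal and a truncated, start-codon-less gag region. These are followed by the RIPK1 coding sequence, an EMCV IRES, EGFP, a WPRE and the 3' LTR. The record gives the promoter as unknown, but in this layout transcription would normally be driven by the 5' LTR, producing a single bicistronic RNA. RIPK1 is translated cap-dependently and EGFP from the IRES, so green fluorescence marks transduced cells, while the WPRE enhances transcript expression. A tiny chicken β-actin promoter fragment called next to the insert is probably an annotation artefact.

The catalogue lists an N-terminal Flag tag on RIPK1, although it is not annotated separately in the feature table. The plasmid name indicates a D324A substitution, but the mutation field describes residue 324 as glutamate, an inconsistency within the record. The depositor also notes a K87Q polymorphism said not to affect activity. The associated publication concerns RIP1 cleavage and TRAIL-induced NF-κB activation in lymphoma survival, so the construct fits retroviral expression of a RIPK1 point mutant in such studies.
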