Features (pLannotate 1.2.2; 22 found; start..end, strand, type, name):
     17..2029    -  CDS            RIPK1: RIPK1_HUMAN - Also known as RIP From Homo sapiens (Human).
   2115..2531    -  CDS            gag (truncated): truncated Moloney murine leukemia virus (MMLV) gag gene lacking the start codon
   2598..2939    -  misc_feature   MESV Ψ: packaging signal of murine embryonic stem cell virus
   3003..3519    -  LTR            5' LTR: 5' long terminal repeat from murine embryonic stem cell virus
   3561..3659    -  CDS            env (fragment): murine leukemia virus gPr80 envelope polyprotein precursor; env; proteolytically cleaved into gp70SU and p15TM subunits
   3660..3861    +  CDS            TcR (fragment): tetracycline efflux protein; tet; confers resistance to tetracycline
   3861..4010    +  CDS            lacZα (fragment): LacZα fragment of β-galactosidase; lacZ fragment
   4016..4115    -  misc_feature   bom (fragment): basis of mobility region from pBR322
   4217..4252    -  CDS            rop (fragment): Rop protein, which maintains plasmids at low copy number; rop
   4347..4451    +  promoter       AmpR promoter: bla
   4452..5312    +  CDS            AmpR: β-lactamase; bla; confers resistance to ampicillin, carbenicillin, and related antibiotics
   5483..6071    +  rep_origin     ori: high-copy-number ColE1/pMB1/pBR322/pUC origin of replication
   6254..6346    +  CDS            lacI (fragment): lac repressor; lacI; The lac repressor binds to the lac operator to inhibit transcription in E. coli. This inhibition can be relieved by adding lactose or isopropyl-β-D-thiogalactopyranoside (IPTG).
   6359..6380    +  protein_bind   CAP binding site: CAP binding activates transcription in the presence of cAMP. E. coli catabolite activator protein
   6395..6425    +  promoter       lac promoter: promoter for the E. coli lac operon
   6433..6449    +  protein_bind   lac operator: The lac repressor binds to the lac operator to inhibit transcription in E. coli. This inhibition can be relieved by adding lactose or isopropyl-β-D-thiogalactopyranoside (IPTG). lac repressor encoded by lacI
   6611..7125    -  LTR            3' LTR: 3' long terminal repeat from murine embryonic stem cell virus
   7172..7760    -  misc_feature   WPRE: woodchuck hepatitis virus posttranscriptional regulatory element
   7775..7792    -  misc_feature   MCS (fragment): pUC18/19 multiple cloning site
   7870..8589    -  CDS            EGFP: the original enhanced GFP (Yang et al., 1996) mammalian codon-optimized
   8603..9065    -  misc_feature   IRES: internal ribosome entry site (IRES) of the encephalomyocarditis virus (EMCV)
   9156..8       +  promoter       chicken β-actin promoter (fragment) (across the origin): contains a 21-bp deletion relative to the standard chicken β-actin promoter
>Addgene plasmid #102678 | pMIG-Flag-RIPK1-D324A | addgene full sequence | sequence record 199543 | Addgene NGS Result
GGGGGCGGAATTCTTAGTTCTGGCTGACGTAAATCAAGCTGCTCAGAAGGTCGATCCTGGAACACTGGTG
GAGCGCCTGGGCCAGCTTCCCCACCGTGGCTCCCTTTATGCCTTCCCTCATCACCCACTTTTGGAGCATC
TGGTAAACCTTTTCTTTCAGTCCATCTCGCTCATAGTCATGGTCAATTTCATCAATCTGAGACTGTGTGA
AGCCCAGTTTACGGGCACAGTTTTTCCAGTGCTTTCCCAGATTTTCCCTGATCGGGTCCAGGTGTTTATC
CGTCAGACTAGTGGTATTATCAAAGATAGCTTGGTACTTAGCAGCTGGCTCTTCTTTGAAGTTCGTATTT
GTGCTGTCTAGTAGTGATGAACTCGTCCCACCAATCTCCATATAATTGTAGGCTCCAATCTGAATGCCAG
TACTATTGTATATGGTATATTTTATAGATTCATCTGTTGGTGGCAAGGAGCTGAATGGCATGGTGGGTGT
ATTTCCTAGATAGTTGGTCTCAGGCACTGGGATATTATGCAGACTAGGCATATGACTTGGAATTGGCCTG
TACCAAACTCTGGGACCTGCTGTTCCTGGATCCAGTGGTCTTGTTCCAAAGCCATGTGAGCTATATAATC
CATTGTTCTGATACAGTACTTGAGGTTGGCTGGTGAGCCCTGATGGCTGGTGCACTGCATTACCATGACT
GGCTGCACTGGAATAAGCAGTGCCTTTTCCCTCTGTATTCTGAAAATTCTCGTAAGGTCTTTGCTGTGCA
AAAGGGTCATGGGAGACCCTGCGCCTCCTTTCCTCCTCTCTGTTGTAAGCCACATTCTGTCTGGGCTGCT
GTTTCGTCTGCCTGTCCATGCGGCTGCCATAAAGATGGTAGTTGGCTTCGTCTTGGAGTTTACTCTGCAG
GCTGGGCTCATTCTCTTCTTGTGGGTGCTCCAGGGAAGGAGCAAACCAGGACTCCTCCACAGGACCCATC
CCAAGTCCCTGGGAACTGTGCAGTGAACCAGGCTGTTCTGTGGCTGAATTTGACCGGCTTGAAGGTACTG
CCACACAAGCAAGTTGAAGAGACTGCATTCTCTTCACAACTGCATTTTCGTTTGAATACTCTTTCTTTAA
ACTCTTCACGTCCTCTTCTACACTTTCTTCTAATTGACTTAAATAAAAAGGCCTAAATTTTTCTTCAATG
CCAGGAAATGTCGGCCGAGCTTCCGGATTCGCTTCCCAGCAGAGCTTCATGAGACTGATAATTTCTCTTG
GGCAGTACTCAGTGATGTCATCCACATCTGGCCTGTTCCCAGATTTTATGCACATTATCAACTGCTGCTC
ACAGATAGCATTTTCATATGGCTCCTTATTTGCAAATATCGCCCAGAGTACTACAGCAAAGCTGTACACA
TCCGACTTCTCTGTGGGCTTTGCGTTGACGTCATTCAGGTGCTCGGGCGCCATGTAGTAGAGGGTGCCGC
CATTCTTCTTAGCGGTGCCGTCCACTTCCCTCAGCTCATTGTGCTCTTCATTATTCAGTTTGCTCCACAT
CTTAAAGGAGGCAAGGCCGAGGTCTGCGATCTTAATGTGGAAGTCATTATCAACAAGGATATTTTCAGGC
TTCAGGTCCTTGTGTATCACGCCTTTTCCATGTAAGTAGCACATTCCTTCAATGATTTCCAAAATTATCC
TTCCTTTTACAGAAAGCGGAGTACTCATCTCGGCTTTCAGCACGTGCATCAGGTTGCCCTTCTCCATGTA
CTCCATCACCAGGGAGTACTGCCCTTCCTCTATGATGACGCCCAGGAGCTTCACCACCCGGCTGTGTCTC
AGTCTGTTCATCATCTTCGCCTCCTCCAAGAGGGCCTCGTTGTGCTCAATGCAGTTGGGCCCCTTGTACA
CTGTTTTCATGATCATGAGTCCCTGGGTTCTGTGGAAACACAGAGACACCTTCCCGAAGCCTCCGCTGTC
CAGTTCTGCACTCTCCAGGAAGTCACTGGATTTCATCTTAATGACATTCAAGGACATGTCTGGTTGCATA
GATCCTGGGTGACCTTTATCGTCATCGTCTTTGTAGTCTTTATCGTCATCGTCTTTGTAGTCCATGGTGG
AGAGATCTAATTCCGGCGCCTAGAGAAGGAGTGAGGGCTGGATAAAGGGAGGATCGAGGCGGGGTCGAAC
GAGGAGGTTCAAGGGGGAGAGACGGGGCGGATGGAGGAAGAGGAGGCGGAGGCTTAGGGTGTACAAAGGG
CTTGACCCAGGGAGGGGGGTCAAAAGCCAAGGCTTCCCAGGTCACGATGTAGGGGACCTGGTCTGGGTGT
CCATGCGGGCCAGGTGAAAAGACCTTGATCTTAACCTGGGTGATGAGGTCTCGGTTAAAGGTGCCGTCTC
GCGGCCATCCGACGTTAAAGGTTGGCCATTCTGCAGAGCAGAAGGTAACCCAACGTCTCTTCTTGACATC
TACCGACTGGTTGTGAGCGATCCGCTCGACATCTTTCCAGTGACCTAAGGTCAAACTTAAGGGAGTGGTA
ACAGTCTGGCCCTAATTTTCAGACAAATACAGAAACACAGTCAGACAGAGACAACACAGAACGATGCTGC
AGCGCTGCAGCAGACAAGACGCGCGGCTTCGGTTCCAAACCGAAAGCAAAAATTCAGACGGAGGCGGGAA
CTGTTTTAGGTTCTCGTCTCCTACCAGAACCACATATCCTGACGGGGTCGGATTCCACATCGACTCCCTT
CCTCAGGTCGGGCCACAAAAACGGCCCCCAAAGTCCCTGGGACGTCTCCCAGGGTTGCGGCCGGGTGTTC
AGAACTCGTCAGTTCCACCACGGGTCCGCCAGATACAGAGCTAGTTAGCTAACTAGTACAGACGCAGGCG
CAAACATTAGATGCCGGCACAAACACGCACAAAGACAGAGACAGACACGAAACGACCGCTGGCCAGCTTA
CCTCCCGGCGGGGGGGTCGGTGGTCCCTGGGCAGGGGTCTCCAAATCTCGGTGGAACCTCCAAATGAAAG
ACCCCCGAGGTGGGCAGTCAATCAATCTGAGGAGACCCTCCCAAGGATCAGCGAGTCCACGATTCGGATG
CAAACAGCAAGAGGCTTTATTGGGAATACGGGTACCCGGGCGACGCAGTCTATCGGAGGACTGGCGCGCC
GAGTGAGGGGTTGTGGGCTCTTTTATTGAGCTCGGGGAGCAGAAGCGCGCGAACAGAAGCGAGAAGCGAA
CTGATTGGTTAGTTCAAATAAGGCACAGGGTCATTTCAGGTCCTTGGGGCACCCTGGAAACATCTGATGG
TTCTCTAGAAACTGCTGAGGGCGGGACCGCATCTGGGGACCATCTGTTCTTGGCCCTGAGCCGGGGCAGG
AACTGCTTACCACAGATATCCTGTTTGGCCCATATTCTGCTGTCTCTCTGTTCCTAACCTTGATCTGAAC
TTCTCTATTCTCAGTTATGTATTTTCCATGCCTTGCAAAATGGCGTTACTTAAGCTAGCTTGCCAAACCT
ACAGGTGGGGTCTTTCATTCCCCCCTTTTTCTGGAGACTAAATAAAATCTTTTATTTTATCTATGGCTCG
TACTCTATAGGCTTCAGCTGGTGATATTGTTGAGTCAAAACTAGAGCCTGGACCACTGATATCCTGTCTT
TAACAAATTGGACTAATCGCCTCTACGCCGGACGCATCGTGGCCGGCATCACCGGCGCCACAGGTGCGGT
TGCTGGCGCCTATATCGCCGACATCACCGATGGGGAAGATCGGGCTCGCCACTTCGGGCTCATGAGCGCT
TGTTTCGGCGTGGGTATGGTGGCAGGCCCCGTGGCCGGGGGACTGTTGGGCGCCATCTCCTTGCATGCAC
CATTCCTTGCGCCGTCGTTTTACAACGTCGTGACTGGGAAAACCCTGGCGTTACCCAACTTAATCGCCTT
GCAGCACATCCCCCTTTCGCCAGCTGGCGTAATAGCGAAGAGGCCCGCACCGATCGCCCTTCCCAACAGT
TGCGCAGCCTGAATGGCGAATGGCGCCTGATGCGGTATTTTCTCCTTACGCATCTGTGCGGTATTTCACA
CCGCATATGGTGCACTCTCAGTACAATCTGCTCTGATGCCGCATAGTTAAGCCAGCCCCGACACCCGCCA
ACACCCGCTGACGCGCCCTGACGGGCTTGTCTGCTCCCGGCATCCGCTTACAGACAAGCTGTGACCGTCT
CCGGGAGCTGCATGTGTCAGAGGTTTTCACCGTCATCACCGAAACGCGCGAGACGAAAGGGCCTCGTGAT
ACGCCTATTTTTATAGGTTAATGTCATGATAATAATGGTTTCTTAGACGTCAGGTGGCACTTTTCGGGGA
AATGTGCGCGGAACCCCTATTTGTTTATTTTTCTAAATACATTCAAATATGTATCCGCTCATGAGACAAT
AACCCTGATAAATGCTTCAATAATATTGAAAAAGGAAGAGTATGAGTATTCAACATTTCCGTGTCGCCCT
TATTCCCTTTTTTGCGGCATTTTGCCTTCCTGTTTTTGCTCACCCAGAAACGCTGGTGAAAGTAAAAGAT
GCTGAAGATCAGTTGGGTGCACGAGTGGGTTACATCGAACTGGATCTCAACAGCGGTAAGATCCTTGAGA
GTTTTCGCCCCGAAGAACGTTTTCCAATGATGAGCACTTTTAAAGTTCTGCTATGTGGCGCGGTATTATC
CCGTATTGACGCCGGGCAAGAGCAACTCGGTCGCCGCATACACTATTCTCAGAATGACTTGGTTGAGTAC
TCACCAGTCACAGAAAAGCATCTTACGGATGGCATGACAGTAAGAGAATTATGCAGTGCTGCCATAACCA
TGAGTGATAACACTGCGGCCAACTTACTTCTGACAACGATCGGAGGACCGAAGGAGCTAACCGCTTTTTT
GCACAACATGGGGGATCATGTAACTCGCCTTGATCGTTGGGAACCGGAGCTGAATGAAGCCATACCAAAC
GACGAGCGTGACACCACGATGCCTGTAGCAATGGCAACAACGTTGCGCAAACTATTAACTGGCGAACTAC
TTACTCTAGCTTCCCGGCAACAATTAATAGACTGGATGGAGGCGGATAAAGTTGCAGGACCACTTCTGCG
CTCGGCCCTTCCGGCTGGCTGGTTTATTGCTGATAAATCTGGAGCCGGTGAGCGTGGGTCTCGCGGTATC
ATTGCAGCACTGGGGCCAGATGGTAAGCCCTCCCGTATCGTAGTTATCTACACGACGGGGAGTCAGGCAA
CTATGGATGAACGAAATAGACAGATCGCTGAGATAGGTGCCTCACTGATTAAGCATTGGTAACTGTCAGA
CCAAGTTTACTCATATATACTTTAGATTGATTTAAAACTTCATTTTTAATTTAAAAGGATCTAGGTGAAG
ATCCTTTTTGATAATCTCATGACCAAAATCCCTTAACGTGAGTTTTCGTTCCACTGAGCGTCAGACCCCG
TAGAAAAGATCAAAGGATCTTCTTGAGATCCTTTTTTTCTGCGCGTAATCTGCTGCTTGCAAACAAAAAA
ACCACCGCTACCAGCGGTGGTTTGTTTGCCGGATCAAGAGCTACCAACTCTTTTTCCGAAGGTAACTGGC
TTCAGCAGAGCGCAGATACCAAATACTGTTCTTCTAGTGTAGCCGTAGTTAGGCCACCACTTCAAGAACT
CTGTAGCACCGCCTACATACCTCGCTCTGCTAATCCTGTTACCAGTGGCTGCTGCCAGTGGCGATAAGTC
GTGTCTTACCGGGTTGGACTCAAGACGATAGTTACCGGATAAGGCGCAGCGGTCGGGCTGAACGGGGGGT
TCGTGCACACAGCCCAGCTTGGAGCGAACGACCTACACCGAACTGAGATACCTACAGCGTGAGCTATGAG
AAAGCGCCACGCTTCCCGAAGGGAGAAAGGCGGACAGGTATCCGGTAAGCGGCAGGGTCGGAACAGGAGA
GCGCACGAGGGAGCTTCCAGGGGGAAACGCCTGGTATCTTTATAGTCCTGTCGGGTTTCGCCACCTCTGA
CTTGAGCGTCGATTTTTGTGATGCTCGTCAGGGGGGCGGAGCCTATGGAAAAACGCCAGCAACGCGGCCT
TTTTACGGTTCCTGGCCTTTTGCTGGCCTTTTGCTCACATGTTCTTTCCTGCGTTATCCCCTGATTCTGT
GGATAACCGTATTACCGCCTTTGAGTGAGCTGATACCGCTCGCCGCAGCCGAACGACCGAGCGCAGCGAG
TCAGTGAGCGAGGAAGCGGAAGAGCGCCCAATACGCAAACCGCCTCTCCCCGCGCGTTGGCCGATTCATT
AATGCAGCTGGCACGACAGGTTTCCCGACTGGAAAGCGGGCAGTGAGCGCAACGCAATTAATGTGAGTTA
GCTCACTCATTAGGCACCCCAGGCTTTACACTTTATGCTTCCGGCTCGTATGTTGTGTGGAATTGTGAGC
GGATAACAATTTCACAATTCTCCCCAGCTCTTTCTGCGCTGTCCATAATGAACTATTTCAGGAGTATTGG
AGTATGTGGATTCAAAACAGTGGCTAATTGAGTCAGGATTACTTAATATTCGACTCCTACCCTCAGAATG
TTGTTCTCCAACTTCAAGAAACTGTTACCCATGAAAGACCCCCGCTGACGGGTAGTCAATCACTCAGAGG
AGACCCTCCCAAGGAACAGCGAGACCACAAGTCGGATGCAACTGCAAGAGGGTTTATTGGATACACGGGT
ACCCGGGCGACGCAGTCTATCGGAGGACTGGCGCGCCGAGTGAGGGGTTGTGGGCTCTTTTATTGAGCTC
GGGGAGCAGAAGCGCGCGAACAGAAGCGAGAAGCGAACTGATTGGTTAGTTCAAATAAGGCACAGGGTCA
TTTCAGGTCCTTGGGGCACCCTGGAAACATCTGATGGTTCTCTAGAAACTGCTGAGGGCGGGACCGCATC
TGGGGACCATCTGTTCTTGGCCCTGAGCCGGGGCAGGAACTGCTTACCACAGATATCCTGTTTGGCCCAT
ATTCTGCTGTCTCTCTGTTCCTAACCTTGATCTGAACTTCTCTATTCTCAGTTATGTATTTTCCATGCCT
TGCAAAATGGCGTTACTTAAGCTAGCTTGCCAAACCTACAGGTGGGGTCTTTCATTCCCCCCTTTTTCTG
GAGACTAAATAAAATCTTTTATTTTATCGATGCGGGGAGGCGGCCCAAAGGGAGATCCGACTCGTCTGAG
GGCGAAGGCGAAGACGCGGAAGAGGCCGCAGAGCCGGCAGCAGGCCGCGGGAAGGAAGGTCCGCTGGATT
GAGGGCCGAAGGGACGTAGCAGAAGGACGTCCCGCGCAGAATCCAGGTGGCAACACAGGCGAGCAGCCAA
GGAAAGGACGATGATTTCCCCGACAACACCACGGAATTGTCAGTGCCCAACAGCCGAGCCCCTGTCCAGC
AGCGGGCAAGGCAGGCGGCGATGAGTTCCGCCGTGGCAATAGGGAGGGGGAAAGCGAAAGTCCCGGAAAG
GAGCTGACAGGTGGTGGCAATGCCCCAACCAGTGGGGGTTGCGTCAGCAAACACAGTGCACACCACGCCA
CGTTGCCTGACAACGGGCCACAACTCCTCATAAAGAGACAGCAACCAGGATTTATACAAGGAGGAGAAAA
TGAAAGCCATACGGGAAGCAATAGCATGATACAAAGGCATTAAAGCAGCGTATCCACATAGCGTAAAAGG
AGCAACATAGTTAAGAATACCAGTCAATCTTTCACAAATTTTGTAATCCAGAGGTTGATTATCGATAAGC
TTGGCTGCAGGTCGACTCTAGAAAGTGTCTCATGCCGGAGGCCATTAAAGACAGGCCTTACTGGCTGAAT
AGAAGCGGTGATAATTCTTAATTAATTCATTACTTGTACAGCTCGTCCATGCCGAGAGTGATCCCGGCGG
CGGTCACGAACTCCAGCAGGACCATGTGATCGCGCTTCTCGTTGGGGTCTTTGCTCAGGGCGGACTGGGT
GCTCAGGTAGTGGTTGTCGGGCAGCAGCACGGGGCCGTCGCCGATGGGGGTGTTCTGCTGGTAGTGGTCG
GCGAGCTGCACGCTGCCGTCCTCGATGTTGTGGCGGATCTTGAAGTTCGCCTTGATGCCGTTCTTCTGCT
TGTCGGCCATGATATAGACGTTGTGGCTGTTGTAGTTGTACTCCAGCTTGTGCCCCAGGATGTTGCCGTC
CTCCTTGAAGTCGATGCCCTTCAGCTCGATGCGGTTCACCAGGGTGTCGCCCTCGAACTTCACCTCGGCG
CGGGTCTTGTAGTTGCCGTCGTCCTTGAAGAAGATGGTGCGCTCCTGGACGTAGCCTTCGGGCATGGCGG
ACTTGAAGAAGTCGTGCTGCTTCATGTGGTCGGGGTAGCGGCTGAAGCACTGCACGCCGTAGGTCAGGGT
GGTCACGAGGGTGGGCCAGGGCACGGGCAGCTTGCCGGTGGTGCAGATGAACTTCAGGGTCAGCTTGCCG
TAGGTGGCATCGCCCTCGCCCTCGCCAGACACGCTGAACTTGTGGCCGTTTACGTCGCCGTCCAGCTCGA
CCAGGATGGGCACCACCCCGGTGAACAGCTCCTCGCCCTTGCTCACCATGGTTGTGGCCATATTATCATC
GTGTTTTTCAAAGGAAAACCACGTCCCCGTGGTTCGGGGGGCCTAGACGTTTTTTTAACCTCGACTAAAC
ACATGTAAAGCATGTGCACCGAGGCCCCAGATCAGATCCCATACAATGGGGTACCTTCTGGGCATCCTTC
AGCCCCTTGTTGAATACGCTTGAGGAGAGCCATTTGACTCTTTCCACAACTATCCAACTCACAACGTGGC
ACTGGGGTTGTGCCGCCTTTGCAGGTGTATCTTATACACGTGGCTTTTGGCCGCAGAGGCACCTGTCGCC
AGGTGGGGGGTTCCGCTGCCTGCAAAGGGTCGCTACAGACGTTGTTTGTCTTCAAGAAGCTTCCAGAGGA
ACTGCTTCCTTCACGACATTCAACAGACCTTGCATTCCTTTGGCGAGAGGGGAAAGACCCCTAGGAATGC
TCGTCAAGAAGACAGGGCCAGGTTTCCGGGCCCTCACATTGCCAAAAGACGGCAATATGGTGGAAAATAA
CATATAGACAAACGCACACCGGCCTTATTCCAAGCGGCTTCGGCCAGTAACGTTAGGGGGGGGG
