>Addgene plasmid #102678 | pMIG-Flag-RIPK1-D324A | depositor partial sequence | sequence record 194094 | pMIG-Flag-RIPK1-D324A sequence 1013 bps
CCTCGGCCTTGCCTCCTTTAAGATGTGGAGCAAACTGAATAATGAAGAGCACAATGAGCTGAGGGAAGTG
GACGGCACCGCTAAGAAGAATGGCGGCACCCTCTACTACATGGCGCCCGAGCACCTGAATGACGTCAACG
CAAAGCCCACAGAGAAGTCGGATGTGTACAGCTTTGCTGTAGTACTCTGGGCGATATTTGCAAATAAGGA
GCCATATGAAAATGCTATCTGTGAGCAGCAGTTGATAATGTGCATAAAATCTGGGAACAGGCCAGATGTG
GATGACATCACTGAGTACTGCCCAAGAGAAATTATCAGTCTCATGAAGCTCTGCTGGGAAGCGAATCCGG
AAGCTCGGCCGACATTTCCTGGCATTGAAGAAAAATTTAGGCCTTTTTATTTAAGTCAATTAGAAGAAAG
TGTAGAAGAGGACGTGAAGAGTTTAAAGAAAGAGTATTCAAACGAAAATGCAGTTGTGAAGAGAATGCAG
TCTCTTCAACTTGCTTGTGTGGCAGTACCTTCAAGCCGGTCAAATTCAGCCACAGAACAGCCTGGTTCAC
TGCACAGTTCCCAGGGACTTGGGATGGGTCCTGTGGAGGAGTCCTGGTTTGCTCCTTCCCTGGAGCACCC
ACAAGAAGAGAATGAGCCCAGCCTGCAGAGTAAACTCCAAGACGAAGCCAACTACCATCTTTATGGCAGC
CGCATGGACAGGCAGACGAAACAGCAGCCCAGACAGAATGTGGCTTACAACAGAGAGGAGGAAAGGAGGC
GCAGGGTCTCCCATGACCCTTTTGCACAGCAAAGACCTTACGAGAATTTTCAGAATACAGAGGGAAAAGG
CACTGCTTATTCCAGTGCAGCCAGTCATGGTAATGCAGTGCACCAGCCATCAGGCTCACAGCCAACTCAA
GTACTGTATCAGACAATGGATATATAGCTCACATGGCTTGGAACAAGACACTGGATCCAGGAACAGCAGG
TCCCAGAGTTTGGTACAGGCAATTCCAAGTCAT
